LOCUS       Exported 9326 bp ds-DNA circular SYN 16-JUN-2022
DEFINITION  Expresses the tracrRNA, the dCas9 catalytic site mutant and a CRISPR
            array designed for the easy cloning of new spacers..
ACCESSION   .
VERSION     .
KEYWORDS    pdCas9
SOURCE      synthetic DNA construct
  ORGANISM  synthetic DNA construct
REFERENCE   1 (bases 1 to 9326)
  AUTHORS   Bikard D, Jiang W, Samai P, Hochschild A, Zhang F, Marraffini LA
  TITLE     Programmable repression and activation of bacterial gene expression
            using an engineered CRISPR-Cas system.
  JOURNAL   Nucleic Acids Res. 2013 Jun 12.
  PUBMED    23761437
REFERENCE   2 (bases 1 to 9326)
  AUTHORS   .
  TITLE     Direct Submission
  JOURNAL   Exported Jun 16, 2022 from SnapGene Server 1.1.58
            http://www.snapgene.com
FEATURES             Location/Qualifiers
     source          1..9326
                     /organism="synthetic DNA construct"
                     /mol_type="other DNA"
     misc_feature    2605..2736
                     /label=crRNA leader
                     /note="crRNA leader sequence for the Streptococcus pyogenes
                     CRISPR/Cas system"
     repeat_region   2737..2772
                     /label=DR
                     /note="direct repeat for the Streptococcus pyogenes
                     CRISPR/Cas system"
     repeat_region   2803..2838
                     /label=DR
                     /note="direct repeat for the Streptococcus pyogenes
                     CRISPR/Cas system"
     primer_bind     complement(3267..3286)
                     /label=pBRrevBam
                     /note="pBR322 vectors, tet region, downstream of BamHI,
                     reverse primer"
     CDS             complement(5139..5798)
                     /codon_start=1
                     /gene="cat"
                     /product="chloramphenicol acetyltransferase"
                     /label=CmR
                     /note="confers resistance to chloramphenicol"
                     /translation="MEKKITGYTTVDISQWHRKEHFEAFQSVAQCTYNQTVQLDITAFL
                     KTVKKNKHKFYPAFIHILARLMNAHPEFRMAMKDGELVIWDSVHPCYTVFHEQTETFSS
                     LWSEYHDDFRQFLHIYSQDVACYGENLAYFPKGFIENMFFVSANPWVSFTSFDLNVANM
                     DNFFAPVFTMGKYYTQGDKVLMPLAIQVHHAVCDGFHVGRMLNELQQYCDEWQGGA"
     primer_bind     5713..5732
                     /label=CAT-R
                     /note="Chloramphenicol resistance gene, reverse primer"
     promoter        complement(5799..5901)
                     /label=cat promoter
                     /note="promoter of the E. coli cat gene encoding
                     chloramphenicol acetyltransferase"
     primer_bind     complement(6293..6310)
                     /label=L4440
                     /note="L4440 vector, forward primer"
     rep_origin      complement(6427..6972)
                     /direction=LEFT
                     /label=p15A ori
                     /note="Plasmids containing the medium-copy-number p15A
                     origin of replication can be propagated in E. coli cells
                     that contain a second plasmid with the ColE1 origin. "
     primer_bind     complement(6507..6526)
                     /label=pBR322ori-F
                     /note="pBR322 origin, forward primer"
     promoter        7084..7112
                     /label=tet promoter
                     /note="E. coli promoter for tetracycline efflux protein
                     gene"
     misc_RNA        complement(7430..7508)
                     /label=tracrRNA
                     /note="trans-activating CRISPR RNA for the Streptococcus
                     pyogenes CRISPR/Cas9 system"
     CDS             7804..2584
                     /codon_start=1
                     /product="catalytically dead mutant of the Cas9
                     endonuclease from the Streptococcus pyogenes Type II
                     CRISPR/Cas system"
                     /label=dCas9
                     /note="RNA-guided DNA-binding protein that lacks
                     endonuclease activity due to the D10A mutation in the RuvC
                     catalytic domain and the H840A mutation in the HNH
                     catalytic domain"
                     /translation="MDKKYSIGLAIGTNSVGWAVITDEYKVPSKKFKVLGNTDRHSIKK
                     NLIGALLFDSGETAEATRLKRTARRRYTRRKNRICYLQEIFSNEMAKVDDSFFHRLEES
                     FLVEEDKKHERHPIFGNIVDEVAYHEKYPTIYHLRKKLVDSTDKADLRLIYLALAHMIK
                     FRGHFLIEGDLNPDNSDVDKLFIQLVQTYNQLFEENPINASGVDAKAILSARLSKSRRL
                     ENLIAQLPGEKKNGLFGNLIALSLGLTPNFKSNFDLAEDAKLQLSKDTYDDDLDNLLAQ
                     IGDQYADLFLAAKNLSDAILLSDILRVNTEITKAPLSASMIKRYDEHHQDLTLLKALVR
                     QQLPEKYKEIFFDQSKNGYAGYIDGGASQEEFYKFIKPILEKMDGTEELLVKLNREDLL
                     RKQRTFDNGSIPHQIHLGELHAILRRQEDFYPFLKDNREKIEKILTFRIPYYVGPLARG
                     NSRFAWMTRKSEETITPWNFEEVVDKGASAQSFIERMTNFDKNLPNEKVLPKHSLLYEY
                     FTVYNELTKVKYVTEGMRKPAFLSGEQKKAIVDLLFKTNRKVTVKQLKEDYFKKIECFD
                     SVEISGVEDRFNASLGTYHDLLKIIKDKDFLDNEENEDILEDIVLTLTLFEDREMIEER
                     LKTYAHLFDDKVMKQLKRRRYTGWGRLSRKLINGIRDKQSGKTILDFLKSDGFANRNFM
                     QLIHDDSLTFKEDIQKAQVSGQGDSLHEHIANLAGSPAIKKGILQTVKVVDELVKVMGR
                     HKPENIVIEMARENQTTQKGQKNSRERMKRIEEGIKELGSQILKEHPVENTQLQNEKLY
                     LYYLQNGRDMYVDQELDINRLSDYDVDAIVPQSFLKDDSIDNKVLTRSDKNRGKSDNVP
                     SEEVVKKMKNYWRQLLNAKLITQRKFDNLTKAERGGLSELDKAGFIKRQLVETRQITKH
                     VAQILDSRMNTKYDENDKLIREVKVITLKSKLVSDFRKDFQFYKVREINNYHHAHDAYL
                     NAVVGTALIKKYPKLESEFVYGDYKVYDVRKMIAKSEQEIGKATAKYFFYSNIMNFFKT
                     EITLANGEIRKRPLIETNGETGEIVWDKGRDFATVRKVLSMPQVNIVKKTEVQTGGFSK
                     ESILPKRNSDKLIARKKDWDPKKYGGFDSPTVAYSVLVVAKVEKGKSKKLKSVKELLGI
                     TIMERSSFEKNPIDFLEAKGYKEVKKDLIIKLPKYSLFELENGRKRMLASAGELQKGNE
                     LALPSKYVNFLYLASHYEKLKGSPEDNEQKQLFVEQHKHYLDEIIEQISEFSKRVILAD
                     ANLDKVLSAYNKHRDKPIREQAENIIHLFTLTNLGAPAAFKYFDTTIDRKRYTSTKEVL
                     DATLIHQSITGLYETRIDLSQLGGD"
ORIGIN
        1 accaaaacat agtttgcttt atgagtattt tacggtttat aacgaattga caaaggtcaa
       61 atatgttact gaaggaatgc gaaaaccagc atttctttca ggtgaacaga agaaagccat
      121 tgttgattta ctcttcaaaa caaatcgaaa agtaaccgtt aagcaattaa aagaagatta
      181 tttcaaaaaa atagaatgtt ttgatagtgt tgaaatttca ggagttgaag atagatttaa
      241 tgcttcatta ggtacctacc atgatttgct aaaaattatt aaagataaag attttttgga
      301 taatgaagaa aatgaagata tcttagagga tattgtttta acattgacct tatttgaaga
      361 tagggagatg attgaggaaa gacttaaaac atatgctcac ctctttgatg ataaggtgat
      421 gaaacagctt aaacgtcgcc gttatactgg ttggggacgt ttgtctcgaa aattgattaa
      481 tggtattagg gataagcaat ctggcaaaac aatattagat tttttgaaat cagatggttt
      541 tgccaatcgc aattttatgc agctgatcca tgatgatagt ttgacattta aagaagacat
      601 tcaaaaagca caagtgtctg gacaaggcga tagtttacat gaacatattg caaatttagc
      661 tggtagccct gctattaaaa aaggtatttt acagactgta aaagttgttg atgaattggt
      721 caaagtaatg gggcggcata agccagaaaa tatcgttatt gaaatggcac gtgaaaatca
      781 gacaactcaa aagggccaga aaaattcgcg agagcgtatg aaacgaatcg aagaaggtat
      841 caaagaatta ggaagtcaga ttcttaaaga gcatcctgtt gaaaatactc aattgcaaaa
      901 tgaaaagctc tatctctatt atctccaaaa tggaagagac atgtatgtgg accaagaatt
      961 agatattaat cgtttaagtg attatgatgt cgatgccatt gttccacaaa gtttccttaa
     1021 agacgattca atagacaata aggtcttaac gcgttctgat aaaaatcgtg gtaaatcgga
     1081 taacgttcca agtgaagaag tagtcaaaaa gatgaaaaac tattggagac aacttctaaa
     1141 cgccaagtta atcactcaac gtaagtttga taatttaacg aaagctgaac gtggaggttt
     1201 gagtgaactt gataaagctg gttttatcaa acgccaattg gttgaaactc gccaaatcac
     1261 taagcatgtg gcacaaattt tggatagtcg catgaatact aaatacgatg aaaatgataa
     1321 acttattcga gaggttaaag tgattacctt aaaatctaaa ttagtttctg acttccgaaa
     1381 agatttccaa ttctataaag tacgtgagat taacaattac catcatgccc atgatgcgta
     1441 tctaaatgcc gtcgttggaa ctgctttgat taagaaatat ccaaaacttg aatcggagtt
     1501 tgtctatggt gattataaag tttatgatgt tcgtaaaatg attgctaagt ctgagcaaga
     1561 aataggcaaa gcaaccgcaa aatatttctt ttactctaat atcatgaact tcttcaaaac
     1621 agaaattaca cttgcaaatg gagagattcg caaacgccct ctaatcgaaa ctaatgggga
     1681 aactggagaa attgtctggg ataaagggcg agattttgcc acagtgcgca aagtattgtc
     1741 catgccccaa gtcaatattg tcaagaaaac agaagtacag acaggcggat tctccaagga
     1801 gtcaatttta ccaaaaagaa attcggacaa gcttattgct cgtaaaaaag actgggatcc
     1861 aaaaaaatat ggtggttttg atagtccaac ggtagcttat tcagtcctag tggttgctaa
     1921 ggtggaaaaa gggaaatcga agaagttaaa atccgttaaa gagttactag ggatcacaat
     1981 tatggaaaga agttcctttg aaaaaaatcc gattgacttt ttagaagcta aaggatataa
     2041 ggaagttaaa aaagacttaa tcattaaact acctaaatat agtctttttg agttagaaaa
     2101 cggtcgtaaa cggatgctgg ctagtgccgg agaattacaa aaaggaaatg agctggctct
     2161 gccaagcaaa tatgtgaatt ttttatattt agctagtcat tatgaaaagt tgaagggtag
     2221 tccagaagat aacgaacaaa aacaattgtt tgtggagcag cataagcatt atttagatga
     2281 gattattgag caaatcagtg aattttctaa gcgtgttatt ttagcagatg ccaatttaga
     2341 taaagttctt agtgcatata acaaacatag agacaaacca atacgtgaac aagcagaaaa
     2401 tattattcat ttatttacgt tgacgaatct tggagctccc gctgctttta aatattttga
     2461 tacaacaatt gatcgtaaac gatatacgtc tacaaaagaa gttttagatg ccactcttat
     2521 ccatcaatcc atcactggtc tttatgaaac acgcattgat ttgagtcagc taggaggtga
     2581 ctgaagtata ttttagatga agattatttc ttaataacta aaaatatggt ataatactct
     2641 taataaatgc agtaatacag gggcttttca agactgaagt ctagctgaga caaatagtgc
     2701 gattacgaaa ttttttagac aaaaatagtc tacgaggttt tagagctatg ctgttttgaa
     2761 tggtcccaaa actgagacca gtctcggaag ctcaaaggtc tcgttttaga gctatgctgt
     2821 tttgaatggt cccaaaactt cagcacactg agacttgttg agttccatgt tttagagcta
     2881 tgctgttttg aatggactcc attcaacatt gccgatgata acttgagaaa gagggttaat
     2941 accagcagtc ggataccttc ctattctttc tgttaaagcg ttttcatgtt ataataggca
     3001 aaagaagagt agtgtgatcg tccattccga cagcatcgcc agtcactatg gcgtgctgct
     3061 agcgctatat gcgttgatgc aatttctatg cgcacccgtt ctcggagcac tgtccgaccg
     3121 ctttggccgc cgcccagtcc tgctcgcttc gctacttgga gccactatcg actacgcgat
     3181 catggcgacc acacccgtcc tgtggatcct ctacgccgga cgcatcgtgg ccggcatcac
     3241 cggcgccaca ggtgcggttg ctggcgccta tatcgccgac atcaccgatg gggaagatcg
     3301 ggctcgccac ttcgggctca tgagcgcttg tttcggcgtg ggtatggtgg caggccccgt
     3361 ggccggggga ctgttgggcg ccatctcctt gcatgcacca ttccttgcgg cggcggtgct
     3421 caacggcctc aacctactac tgggctgctt cctaatgcag gagtcgcata agggagagcg
     3481 tcgaccgatg cccttgagag ccttcaaccc agtcagctcc ttccggtggg cgcggggcat
     3541 gactatcgtc gccgcactta tgactgtctt ctttatcatg caactcgtag gacaggtgcc
     3601 ggcagcgctc tgggtcattt tcggcgagga ccgctttcgc tggagcgcga cgatgatcgg
     3661 cctgtcgctt gcggtattcg gaatcttgca cgccctcgct caagccttcg tcactggtcc
     3721 cgccaccaaa cgtttcggcg agaagcaggc cattatcgcc ggcatggcgg ccgacgcgct
     3781 gggctacgtc ttgctggcgt tcgcgacgcg aggctggatg gccttcccca ttatgattct
     3841 tctcgcttcc ggcggcatcg ggatgcccgc gttgcaggcc atgctgtcca ggcaggtaga
     3901 tgacgaccat cagggacagc ttcaaggatc gctcgcggct cttaccagcc taacttcgat
     3961 cattggaccg ctgatcgtca cggcgattta tgccgcctcg gcgagcacat ggaacgggtt
     4021 ggcatggatt gtaggcgccg ccctatacct tgtctgcctc cccgcgttgc gtcgcggtgc
     4081 atggagccgg gccacctcga cctgaatgga agccggcggc acctcgctaa cggattcacc
     4141 actccaagaa ttggagccaa tcaattcttg cggagaactg tgaatgcgca aaccaaccct
     4201 tggcagaaca tatccatcgc gtccgccatc tccagcagcc gcacgcggcg catctcgggc
     4261 agcgttgggt cctggccacg ggtgcgcatg atcgtgctcc tgtcgttgag gacccggcta
     4321 ggctggcggg gttgccttac tggttagcag aatgaatcac cgatacgcga gcgaacgtga
     4381 agcgactgct gctgcaaaac gtctgcgacc tgagcaacaa catgaatggt cttcggtttc
     4441 cgtgtttcgt aaagtctgga aacgcggaag tcccctacgt gctgctgaag ttgcccgcaa
     4501 cagagagtgg aaccaaccgg tgataccacg atactatgac tgagagtcaa cgccatgagc
     4561 ggcctcattt cttattctga gttacaacag tccgcaccgc tgccggtagc tccttccggt
     4621 gggcgcgggg catgactatc gtcgccgcac ttatgactgt cttctttatc atgcaactcg
     4681 taggacaggt gccggcagcg cccaacagtc ccccggccac ggggcctgcc accataccca
     4741 cgccgaaaca agcgccctgc accattatgt tccggatctg catcgcagga tgctgctggc
     4801 taccctgtgg aacacctaca tctgtattaa cgaagcgcta accgttttta tcaggctctg
     4861 ggaggcagaa taaatgatca tatcgtcaat tattacctcc acggggagag cctgagcaaa
     4921 ctggcctcag gcatttgaga agcacacggt cacactgctt ccggtagtca ataaaccggt
     4981 aaaccagcaa tagacataag cggctattta acgaccctgc cctgaaccga cgaccgggtc
     5041 gaatttgctt tcgaatttct gccattcatc cgcttattat cacttattca ggcgtagcaa
     5101 ccaggcgttt aagggcacca ataactgcct taaaaaaatt acgccccgcc ctgccactca
     5161 tcgcagtact gttgtaattc attaagcatt ctgccgacat ggaagccatc acaaacggca
     5221 tgatgaacct gaatcgccag cggcatcagc accttgtcgc cttgcgtata atatttgccc
     5281 atggtgaaaa cgggggcgaa gaagttgtcc atattggcca cgtttaaatc aaaactggtg
     5341 aaactcaccc agggattggc tgagacgaaa aacatattct caataaaccc tttagggaaa
     5401 taggccaggt tttcaccgta acacgccaca tcttgcgaat atatgtgtag aaactgccgg
     5461 aaatcgtcgt ggtattcact ccagagcgat gaaaacgttt cagtttgctc atggaaaacg
     5521 gtgtaacaag ggtgaacact atcccatatc accagctcac cgtctttcat tgccatacgg
     5581 aattccggat gagcattcat caggcgggca agaatgtgaa taaaggccgg ataaaacttg
     5641 tgcttatttt tctttacggt ctttaaaaag gccgtaatat ccagctgaac ggtctggtta
     5701 taggtacatt gagcaactga ctgaaatgcc tcaaaatgtt ctttacgatg ccattgggat
     5761 atatcaacgg tggtatatcc agtgattttt ttctccattt tagcttcctt agctcctgaa
     5821 aatctcgata actcaaaaaa tacgcccggt agtgatctta tttcattatg gtgaaagttg
     5881 gaacctctta cgtgccgatc aacgtctcat tttcgccaaa agttggcccg gggcttcccg
     5941 gtatcaacag ggacaccagg atttatttat tctgcgaagt gatcttccgt cacaggtatt
     6001 tattcggcgc aaagtgcgtc gggtgatgct gccaacttac tgatttagtg tatgatggtg
     6061 tttttgaggt gctccagtgg cttctgtttc tatcagctgt ccctcctgtt cagctactga
     6121 cggggtggtg cgtaacggca aaagcaccgc cggacatcag cgctagcgga gtgtatactg
     6181 gcttactatg ttggcactga tgagggtgtc agtgaagtgc ttcatgtggc aggagaaaaa
     6241 aggctgcacc ggtgcgtcag cagaatatgt gatacaggat atattccgct tcctcgctca
     6301 ctgactcgct acgctcggtc gttcgactgc ggcgagcgga aatggcttac gaacggggcg
     6361 gagatttcct ggaagatgcc aggaagatac ttaacaggga agtgagaggg ccgcggcaaa
     6421 gccgtttttc cataggctcc gcccccctga caagcatcac gaaatctgac gctcaaatca
     6481 gtggtggcga aacccgacag gactataaag ataccaggcg tttccccctg gcggctccct
     6541 cgtgcgctct cctgttcctg cctttcggtt taccggtgtc attccgctgt tatggccgcg
     6601 tttgtctcat tccacgcctg acactcagtt ccgggtaggc agttcgctcc aagctggact
     6661 gtatgcacga accccccgtt cagtccgacc gctgcgcctt atccggtaac tatcgtcttg
     6721 agtccaaccc ggaaagacat gcaaaagcac cactggcagc agccactggt aattgattta
     6781 gaggagttag tcttgaagtc atgcgccggt taaggctaaa ctgaaaggac aagttttggt
     6841 gactgcgctc ctccaagcca gttacctcgg ttcaaagagt tggtagctca gagaaccttc
     6901 gaaaaaccgc cctgcaaggc ggttttttcg ttttcagagc aagagattac gcgcagacca
     6961 aaacgatctc aagaagatca tcttattaat cagataaaat atttctagat ttcagtgcaa
     7021 tttatctctt caaatgtagc acctgaagtc agccccatac gatataagtt gtaattctaa
     7081 tgtttgacag cttatcatcg ataagcttta atgcggtagt ttatcacagt taaattgcta
     7141 acgcagtcag gcaccgtgta tgaaatctaa caatgcgctc atcgtcatcc tcggcaccgt
     7201 caccctggat gctgtaggca taggcttggt tatgccggta ctgccgggcc tcttgcggga
     7261 ttacgaaatc atcctgtgga gcttagtagg tttagcaaga tggcagcgcc taaatgtaga
     7321 atgataaaag gattaagaga ttaatttccc taaaaatgat aaaacaagcg ttttgaaagc
     7381 gcttgttttt ttggtttgca gtcagagtag aatagaagta tcaaaaaaag caccgactcg
     7441 gtgccacttt ttcaagttga taacggacta gccttatttt aacttgctat gctgttttga
     7501 atggttccaa caagattatt ttataacttt tataacaaat aatcaaggag aaattcaaag
     7561 aaatttatca gccataaaac aatacttaat actatagaat gataacaaaa taaactactt
     7621 tttaaaagaa ttttgtgtta taatctattt attattaagt attgggtaat attttttgaa
     7681 gagatatttt gaaaaagaaa aattaaagca tattaaacta atttcggagg tcattaaaac
     7741 tattattgaa atcatcaaac tcattatgga tttaatttaa actttttatt ttaggaggca
     7801 aaaatggata agaaatactc aataggctta gctatcggca caaatagcgt cggatgggcg
     7861 gtgatcactg atgaatataa ggttccgtct aaaaagttca aggttctggg aaatacagac
     7921 cgccacagta tcaaaaaaaa tcttataggg gctcttttat ttgacagtgg agagacagcg
     7981 gaagcgactc gtctcaaacg gacagctcgt agaaggtata cacgtcggaa gaatcgtatt
     8041 tgttatctac aggagatttt ttcaaatgag atggcgaaag tagatgatag tttctttcat
     8101 cgacttgaag agtctttttt ggtggaagaa gacaagaagc atgaacgtca tcctattttt
     8161 ggaaatatag tagatgaagt tgcttatcat gagaaatatc caactatcta tcatctgcga
     8221 aaaaaattgg tagattctac tgataaagcg gatttgcgct taatctattt ggccttagcg
     8281 catatgatta agtttcgtgg tcattttttg attgagggag atttaaatcc tgataatagt
     8341 gatgtggaca aactatttat ccagttggta caaacctaca atcaattatt tgaagaaaac
     8401 cctattaacg caagtggagt agatgctaaa gcgattcttt ctgcacgatt gagtaaatca
     8461 agacgattag aaaatctcat tgctcagctc cccggtgaga agaaaaatgg cttatttggg
     8521 aatctcattg ctttgtcatt gggtttgacc cctaatttta aatcaaattt tgatttggca
     8581 gaagatgcta aattacagct ttcaaaagat acttacgatg atgatttaga taatttattg
     8641 gcgcaaattg gagatcaata tgctgatttg tttttggcag ctaagaattt atcagatgct
     8701 attttacttt cagatatcct aagagtaaat actgaaataa ctaaggctcc cctatcagct
     8761 tcaatgatta aacgctacga tgaacatcat caagacttga ctcttttaaa agctttagtt
     8821 cgacaacaac ttccagaaaa gtataaagaa atcttttttg atcaatcaaa aaacggatat
     8881 gcaggttata ttgatggggg agctagccaa gaagaatttt ataaatttat caaaccaatt
     8941 ttagaaaaaa tggatggtac tgaggaatta ttggtgaaac taaatcgtga agatttgctg
     9001 cgcaagcaac ggacctttga caacggctct attccccatc aaattcactt gggtgagctg
     9061 catgctattt tgagaagaca agaagacttt tatccatttt taaaagacaa tcgtgagaag
     9121 attgaaaaaa tcttgacttt tcgaattcct tattatgttg gtccattggc gcgtggcaat
     9181 agtcgttttg catggatgac tcggaagtct gaagaaacaa ttaccccatg gaattttgaa
     9241 gaagttgtcg ataaaggtgc ttcagctcaa tcatttattg aacgcatgac aaactttgat
     9301 aaaaatcttc caaatgaaaa agtact
//
