[The description below was written by a language model from this plasmid's Addgene catalogue record and the feature table of its GenBank file.]
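Description:
pdCas9 is a 9.3 kb bacterial expression plasmid built on the pACYC184 backbone that carries a complete, nuclease-dead Streptococcus pyogenes type II CRISPR system for programmable DNA binding in bacteria. It replicates from the p15A origin, which gives a low-to-medium copy number and is compatible with ColE1-type plasmids in the same E. coli cell. Selection is by chloramphenicol, through the cat gene expressed from its own promoter. A remnant tet promoter from the backbone is also annotated. The plasmid was derived by modifying the earlier pCas9 plasmid.

The payload has three parts. The dcas9 coding sequence carries the D10A mutation in the RuvC domain and the H840A mutation in the HNH domain, so the protein still binds DNA under RNA guidance but cannot cut it. The tracrRNA is encoded upstream on the opposite strand. Immediately downstream of dcas9 lies a minimal CRISPR array, consisting of the native crRNA leader followed by two 36 bp direct repeats that flank a short placeholder region. New spacers can be cloned into this region, although the record does not describe the cloning sites. The array transcript pairs with tracrRNA and is processed into a mature crRNA that directs dCas9 to the matching target. No dedicated promoters for dcas9 or the tracrRNA are annotated, so the record does not state what drives their expression.

According to the associated publication title, the system is used for programmable repression and activation of bacterial gene expression. A second, 835 bp partial record covers only the leader and repeat region and agrees with the full-length map.
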