Addgene plasmid #46569: pdCas9
Purpose: Expresses the tracrRNA, the dCas9 catalytic site mutant and a CRISPR array designed for the easy cloning of new spacers.
Depositing lab: Luciano Marraffini. Depositing organization: Rockefeller University. Publication: Programmable repression and activation of bacterial gene expression using an engineered CRISPR-Cas system. Bikard D, Jiang W, Samai P, Hochschild A, Zhang F, Marraffini LA. Nucleic Acids Res. 2013 Jun 12. 10.1093/nar/gkt520 PubMed 23761437.
Backbone
  Vector backbone: pACYC184
  Vector type: Bacterial Expression, CRISPR
Growth in bacteria
  Bacterial resistance: Chloramphenicol, 25 μg/mL
  Growth temperature: 37°C
  Growth strain: DH5alpha
  Copy number: Low Copy
Gene/Insert 1
  Gene/Insert name: tracrRNA
  Species: S. pyogenes
Gene/Insert 2
  Gene/Insert name: dcas9
  Species: S. pyogenes
  Mutation: D10A, H840A
  GenBank ID: Spy_1046
Gene/Insert 3
  Gene/Insert name: CRISPR array
Resource information
  A portion of this plasmid was derived from a plasmid made by: This plasmid was constructed by modifying the pCas9 plasmid constructed in the lab of Feng Zhang at MIT, and published in Nat Biotechnol. 2013 Mar;31(3):233-9. doi: 10.1038/nbt.2508. RNA-guided editing of bacterial genomes using CRISPR-Cas systems
Terms and licenses: Academic/Nonprofit Terms; Industry Terms: Not Available to Industry
How to cite: pdCas9 was a gift from Luciano Marraffini (Addgene plasmid # 46569 ; http://n2t.net/addgene:46569 ; RRID:Addgene_46569)
