LOCUS       Exported 835 bp ds-DNA linear SYN 19-MAY-2021
DEFINITION  Expresses the tracrRNA, the dCas9 catalytic site mutant and a CRISPR
            array designed for the easy cloning of new spacers..
ACCESSION   .
VERSION     .
KEYWORDS    pdCas9
SOURCE      synthetic DNA construct
  ORGANISM  synthetic DNA construct
REFERENCE   1 (bases 1 to 835)
  AUTHORS   Bikard D, Jiang W, Samai P, Hochschild A, Zhang F, Marraffini LA
  TITLE     Programmable repression and activation of bacterial gene expression
            using an engineered CRISPR-Cas system.
  JOURNAL   Nucleic Acids Res. 2013 Jun 12.
  PUBMED    23761437
REFERENCE   2 (bases 1 to 835)
  AUTHORS   .
  TITLE     Direct Submission
  JOURNAL   Exported May 19, 2021 from SnapGene Server 1.1.58
            http://www.snapgene.com
FEATURES             Location/Qualifiers
     source          1..835
                     /organism="synthetic DNA construct"
                     /mol_type="other DNA"
     repeat_region   397..432
                     /label=DR
                     /note="direct repeat for the Streptococcus pyogenes
                     CRISPR/Cas system"
     repeat_region   463..498
                     /label=DR
                     /note="direct repeat for the Streptococcus pyogenes
                     CRISPR/Cas system"
     misc_feature    complement(499..630)
                     /label=crRNA leader
                     /note="crRNA leader sequence for the Streptococcus pyogenes
                     CRISPR/Cas system"
ORIGIN
        1 ccggccacga tgcgtccggc gtagaggatc cacaggacgg gtgtggtcgc catgatcgcg
       61 tagtcgatag tggctccaag tagcgaagcg agcaggactg ggcggcggcc aaagcggtcg
      121 gacagtgctc cgagaacggg tgcgcataga aattgcatca acgcatatag cgctagcagc
      181 acgccatagt gactggcgat gctgtcggaa tggacgatca cactactctt cttttgccta
      241 ttataacatg aaaacgcttt aacagaaaga ataggaaggt atccgactgc tggtattaac
      301 cctctttctc aagttatcat cggcaatgtt gaatggagtc cattcaaaac agcatagctc
      361 taaaacatgg aactcaacaa gtctcagtgt gctgaagttt tgggaccatt caaaacagca
      421 tagctctaaa acgagacctt tgagcttccg agactggtct cagttttggg accattcaaa
      481 acagcatagc tctaaaacct cgtagactat ttttgtctaa aaaatttcgt aatcgcacta
      541 tttgtctcag ctagacttca gtcttgaaaa gcccctgtat tactgcattt attaagagta
      601 ttataccata tttttagtta ttaagaaata atcttcatct aaaatatact tcagtcacct
      661 cctagctgac tcaaatcaat gcgtgtttca taaagaccag tgatggattg atggataaga
      721 gtggcatcta aaacttcttt tgtagacgta tatcgtttac gatcaattgt tgtatcaaaa
      781 tatttaaaag cagcgggagc tccaagattc gtcaacgtaa ataaatgaat aatat
//
