>Addgene plasmid #46569 | pdCas9 | addgene partial sequence | sequence record 69086 | StrepPyoCas9-5UTR-F 5'-CGGTGCCACTTTTTCAAGTTG-3'
TGCTGTTTTGAATGGTTCCAACAAGATTATTTTATAACTTTTATAACAAATAATCAAGGAGAAATTCAAA
GAAATTTATCAGCCATAAAACAATACTTAATACTATAGAATGATAACAAAATAAACTACTTTTTAAAAGA
ATTTTGTGTTATAATCTATTTATTATTAAGTATTGGGTAATATTTTTTGAAGAGATATTTTGAAAAAGAA
AAATTAAAGCATATTAAACTAATTTCGGAGGTCATTAAAACTATTATTGAAATCATCAAACTCATTATGG
ATTTAATTTAAACTTTTTATTTTAGGAGGCAAAAATGGATAAGAAATACTCAATAGGCTTAGCTATCGGC
ACAAATAGCGTCGGATGGGCGGTGATCACTGATGAATATAAGGTTCCGTCTAAAAAGTTCAAGGTTCTGG
GAAATACAGACCGCCACAGTATCAAAAAAAATCTTATAGGGGCTCTTTTATTTGACAGTGGAGAGACAGC
GGAAGCGACTCGTCTCAAACGGACAGCTCGTAGAAGGTATACACGTCGGAAGAATCGTATTTGTTATCTA
CAGGAGATTTTTTCAAATGAGATGGCGAAAGTAGATGATAGTTTCTTTCATCGACTTGAAGAGTCTTTTT
TGGTGGAAGAAGACAAGAAGCATGAACGTCATCCTATTTTTGGAAATATAGTAGATGAAGTTGCTTATCA
TGAGAAATATCCAACTATCTATCATCTGCGAAAAAAATTGGTAGATTCTACTGATAAAGCGGATTTGCGC
TTAATCTATTTGGCCTTAGCGCATATGATTAAGTTTCGTGGTCATTTTTTGATTGAGGGAGATT
