>Addgene plasmid #46569 | pdCas9 | addgene partial sequence | sequence record 69548 | p15A-F 5'-gattacgcgcagaccaaaac-3'
AATATTTCTAGATTTCAGTGCAATTTATCTCTTCAAATGTAGCACCTGAAGTCAGCCCCATACGATATAA
GTTGTAATTCTAATGTTTGACAGCTTATCATCGATAAGCTTTAATGCGGTAGTTTATCACAGTTAAATTG
CTAACGCAGTCAGGCACCGTGTATGAAATCTAACAATGCGCTCATCGTCATCCTCGGCACCGTCACCCTG
GATGCTGTAGGCATAGGCTTGGTTATGCCGGTACTGCCGGGCCTCTTGCGGGATTACGAAATCATCCTGT
GGAGCTTAGTAGGTTTAGCAAGATGGCAGCGCCTAAATGTAGAATGATAAAAGGATTAAGAGATTAATTT
CCCTAAAAATGATAAAACAAGCGTTTTGAAAGCGCTTGTTTTTTTGGTTTGCAGTCAGAGTAGAATAGAA
GTATCAAAAAAAGCACCGACTCGGTGCCACTTTTTCAAGTTGATAACGGACTAGCCTTATTTTAACTTGC
TATGCTGTTTTGAATGGTTCCAACAAGATTATTTTATAACTTTTATAACAAATAATCAAGGAGAAATTCA
AAGAAATTTATCAGCCATAAAACAATACTTAATACTATAGAATGATAACAAAATAAACTACTTTTTAAAA
GAATTTTGTGTTATAATCTATTTATTATTAAGTATTGGGTAATATTTTTTGAAGAGATATTTTGAAAAAG
AAAAATTAAAGCATATTAAACTAATTTCGGAGGTCATTAAAACTATTATTGAAATCATCAAACTCATTAT
GGATTTAATTTAAACTTTTTATTTTAGGAGGCAAAAATGGATAAGAAATAC
