>Addgene plasmid #46569 | pdCas9 | addgene partial sequence | sequence record 69549 | dCas9-R1 5'-TTTCAACCAATTGGCGTTTG-3'
TTCAGCTTTCGTTAAATTATCAAACTTACGTTGAGTGATTAACTTGGCGTTTAGAAGTTGTCTCCAATAG
TTTTTCATCTTTTTGACTACTTCTTCACTTGGAACGTTATCCGATTTACCACGATTTTTATCAGAACGCG
TTAAGACCTTATTGTCTATTGAATCGTCTTTAAGGAAACTTTGTGGAACAATGGCATCGACATCATAATC
ACTTAAACGATTAATATCTAATTCTTGGTCCACATACATGTCTCTTCCATTTTGGAGATAATAGAGATAG
AGCTTTTCATTTTGCAATTGAGTATTTTCAACAGGATGCTCTTTAAGAATCTGACTTCCTAATTCTTTGA
TACCTTCTTCGATTCGTTTCATACGCTCTCGCGAATTTTTCTGGCCCTTTTGAGTTGTCTGATTTTCACG
TGCCATTTCAATAACGATATTTTCTGGCTTATGCCGCCCCATTACTTTGACCAATTCATCAACAACTTTT
ACAGTCTGTAAAATACCTTTTTTAATAGCAGGGCTACCAGCTAAATTTGCAATATGTTCATGTAAACTAT
CGCCTTGTCCAGACACTTGTGCTTTTTGAATGTCTTCTTTAAATGTCAAACTATCATCATGGATCAGCTG
CATAAAATTGCGATTGGCAAAACCATCTGATTTCAAAAAATCTAATATTGTTTTGCCAGATTGCTTATCC
CTAATACCATTAATCAATTTTCGAGACAAACGTCCCCAACCAGTATAACGGCGACGTTTAAGCTGTTTCA
TCACCTTATCATCAAAGAGGTGAGCATATGTTTTAAGTCTTTCCTCAATCAT
